>Addgene plasmid #138663 | pSECC-sgLKB1-A | addgene full sequence | sequence record 273705 | Addgene NGS Result
TCGACGGATCGGGAGATCTCCCGATCCCCTATGGTGCACTCTCAGTACAATCTGCTCTGATGCCGCATAG
TTAAGCCAGTATCTGCTCCCTGCTTGTGTGTTGGAGGTCGCTGAGTAGTGCGCGAGCAAAATTTAAGCTA
CAACAAGGCAAGGCTTGACCGACAATTGCATGAAGAATCTGCTTAGGGTTAGGCGTTTTGCGCTGCTTCG
CGATGTACGGGCCAGATATACGCGTTGACATTGATTATTGACTAGTTATTAATAGTAATCAATTACGGGG
TCATTAGTTCATAGCCCATATATGGAGTTCCGCGTTACATAACTTACGGTAAATGGCCCGCCTGGCTGAC
CGCCCAACGACCCCCGCCCATTGACGTCAATAATGACGTATGTTCCCATAGTAACGCCAATAGGGACTTT
CCATTGACGTCAATGGGTGGAGTATTTACGGTAAACTGCCCACTTGGCAGTACATCAAGTGTATCATATG
CCAAGTACGCCCCCTATTGACGTCAATGACGGTAAATGGCCCGCCTGGCATTATGCCCAGTACATGACCT
TATGGGACTTTCCTACTTGGCAGTACATCTACGTATTAGTCATCGCTATTACCATGGTGATGCGGTTTTG
GCAGTACATCAATGGGCGTGGATAGCGGTTTGACTCACGGGGATTTCCAAGTCTCCACCCCATTGACGTC
AATGGGAGTTTGTTTTGGCACCAAAATCAACGGGACTTTCCAAAATGTCGTAACAACTCCGCCCCATTGA
CGCAAATGGGCGGTAGGCGTGTACGGTGGGAGGTCTATATAAGCAGCGCGTTTTGCCTGTACTGGGTCTC
TCTGGTTAGACCAGATCTGAGCCTGGGAGCTCTCTGGCTAACTAGGGAACCCACTGCTTAAGCCTCAATA
AAGCTTGCCTTGAGTGCTTCAAGTAGTGTGTGCCCGTCTGTTGTGTGACTCTGGTAACTAGAGATCCCTC
AGACCCTTTTAGTCAGTGTGGAAAATCTCTAGCAGTGGCGCCCGAACAGGGACTTGAAAGCGAAAGGGAA
ACCAGAGGAGCTCTCTCGACGCAGGACTCGGCTTGCTGAAGCGCGCACGGCAAGAGGCGAGGGGCGGCGA
CTGGTGAGTACGCCAAAAATTTTGACTAGCGGAGGCTAGAAGGAGAGAGATGGGTGCGAGAGCGTCAGTA
TTAAGCGGGGGAGAATTAGATCGCGATGGGAAAAAATTCGGTTAAGGCCAGGGGGAAAGAAAAAATATAA
ATTAAAACATATAGTATGGGCAAGCAGGGAGCTAGAACGATTCGCAGTTAATCCTGGCCTGTTAGAAACA
TCAGAAGGCTGTAGACAAATACTGGGACAGCTACAACCATCCCTTCAGACAGGATCAGAAGAACTTAGAT
CATTATATAATACAGTAGCAACCCTCTATTGTGTGCATCAAAGGATAGAGATAAAAGACACCAAGGAAGC
TTTAGACAAGATAGAGGAAGAGCAAAACAAAAGTAAGACCACCGCACAGCAAGCGGCCGGCCGCTGATCT
TCAGACCTGGAGGAGGAGATATGAGGGACAATTGGAGAAGTGAATTATATAAATATAAAGTAGTAAAAAT
TGAACCATTAGGAGTAGCACCCACCAAGGCAAAGAGAAGAGTGGTGCAGAGAGAAAAAAGAGCAGTGGGA
ATAGGAGCTTTGTTCCTTGGGTTCTTGGGAGCAGCAGGAAGCACTATGGGCGCAGCGTCAATGACGCTGA
CGGTACAGGCCAGACAATTATTGTCTGGTATAGTGCAGCAGCAGAACAATTTGCTGAGGGCTATTGAGGC
GCAACAGCATCTGTTGCAACTCACAGTCTGGGGCATCAAGCAGCTCCAGGCAAGAATCCTGGCTGTGGAA
AGATACCTAAAGGATCAACAGCTCCTGGGGATTTGGGGTTGCTCTGGAAAACTCATTTGCACCACTGCTG
TGCCTTGGAATGCTAGTTGGAGTAATAAATCTCTGGAACAGATTTGGAATCACACGACCTGGATGGAGTG
GGACAGAGAAATTAACAATTACACAAGCTTAATACACTCCTTAATTGAAGAATCGCAAAACCAGCAAGAA
AAGAATGAACAAGAATTATTGGAATTAGATAAATGGGCAAGTTTGTGGAATTGGTTTAACATAACAAATT
GGCTGTGGTATATAAAATTATTCATAATGATAGTAGGAGGCTTGGTAGGTTTAAGAATAGTTTTTGCTGT
ACTTTCTATAGTGAATAGAGTTAGGCAGGGATATTCACCATTATCGTTTCAGACCCACCTCCCAACCCCG
AGGGGACCCGACAGGCCCGAAGGAATAGAAGAAGAAGGTGGAGAGAGAGACAGAGACAGATCCATTCGAT
TAGTGAACGGATCGGCACTGCGTGCGCCAATTCTGCAGACAAATGGCAGTATTCATCCACAATTTTAAAA
GAAAAGGGGGGATTGGGGGGTACAGTGCAGGGGAAAGAATAGTAGACATAATAGCAACAGACATACAAAC
TAAAGAATTACAAAAACAAATTACAAAAATTCAAAATTTTCGGGTTTATTACAGGGACAGCAGAGATCCA
GTTTGGTTAGTACCGGGCCCGGGTCGACTAGTGATCAGTGTGAGGGAGTGTAAAGCTGGGTTTCCCAGAG
AGGGCCTATTTCCCATGATTCCTTCATATTTGCATATACGATACAAGGCTGTTAGAGAGATAATTAGAAT
TAATTTGACTGTAAACACAAAGATATTAGTACAAAATACGTGACGTAGAAAGTAATAATTTCTTGGGTAG
TTTGCAGTTTTAAAATTATGTTTTAAAATGGACTATCATATGCTTACCGTAACTTGAAAGTATTTCGATT
TCTTGGCTTTATATATCTTGTGGAAAGGACGAAACACCGCGTACGAGCCCTCCCCGAGCGTTTTAGAGCT
AGAAATAGCAAGTTAAAATAAGGCTAGTCCGTTATCAACTTGAAAAAGTGGCACCGAGTCGGTGCTTTTT
TGAATTCTAGATCTTGAGACAAATGGCAGTATTCATCCACAATTTTAAAAGAAAAGGGGGGATTGGGGGG
TACAGTGCAGGGGAAAGAATAGTAGACATAATAGCAACAGACATACAAACTAAAGAATTACAAAAACAAA
TTACAAAAATTCAAAATTTTCGGGTTTATTACAGGGACAGCAGAGATCCACTTTGGCGCCGGCAAACCGC
TGTTCCTAGGAATCCCGAGGCCTTCGAGTGGCTCCGGTGCCCGTCAGTGGGCAGAGCGCACATCGCCCAC
AGTCCCCGAGAAGTTGGGGGGAGGGGTCGGCAATTGAACCGGTGCCTAGAGAAGGTGGCGCGGGGTAAAC
TGGGAAAGTGATGTCGTGTACTGGCTCCGCCTTTTTCCCGAGGGTGGGGGAGAACCGTATATAAGTGCAG
TAGTCGCCGTGAACGTTCTTTTTCGCAACGGGTTTGCCGCCAGAACACAGGTGTCGTGACGCGGGACCCG
ACATTAGCGCTACAGCTTAAGCGGGCCACCATGGATTACAAAGACGATGACGATAAGATGGCCCCAAAGA
AGAAGCGGAAGGTCGGTATCCACGGAGTCCCAGCAGCCGACAAGAAGTACAGCATCGGCCTGGACATCGG
CACCAACTCTGTGGGCTGGGCCGTGATCACCGACGAGTACAAGGTGCCCAGCAAGAAATTCAAGGTGCTG
GGCAACACCGACCGGCACAGCATCAAGAAGAACCTGATCGGAGCCCTGCTGTTCGACAGCGGCGAAACAG
CCGAGGCCACCCGGCTGAAGAGAACCGCCAGAAGAAGATACACCAGACGGAAGAACCGGATCTGCTATCT
GCAAGAGATCTTCAGCAACGAGATGGCCAAGGTGGACGACAGCTTCTTCCACAGACTGGAAGAGTCCTTC
CTGGTGGAAGAGGATAAGAAGCACGAGCGGCACCCCATCTTCGGCAACATCGTGGACGAGGTGGCCTACC
ACGAGAAGTACCCCACCATCTACCACCTGAGAAAGAAACTGGTGGACAGCACCGACAAGGCCGACCTGCG
GCTGATCTATCTGGCCCTGGCCCACATGATCAAGTTCCGGGGCCACTTCCTGATCGAGGGCGACCTGAAC
CCCGACAACAGCGACGTGGACAAGCTGTTCATCCAGCTGGTGCAGACCTACAACCAGCTGTTCGAGGAAA
ACCCCATCAACGCCAGCGGCGTGGACGCCAAGGCCATCCTGTCTGCCAGACTGAGCAAGAGCAGACGGCT
GGAAAATCTGATCGCCCAGCTGCCCGGCGAGAAGAAGAATGGCCTGTTCGGAAACCTGATTGCCCTGAGC
CTGGGCCTGACCCCCAACTTCAAGAGCAACTTCGACCTGGCCGAGGATGCCAAACTGCAGCTGAGCAAGG
ACACCTACGACGACGACCTGGACAACCTGCTGGCCCAGATCGGCGACCAGTACGCCGACCTGTTTCTGGC
CGCCAAGAACCTGTCCGACGCCATCCTGCTGAGCGACATCCTGAGAGTGAACACCGAGATCACCAAGGCC
CCCCTGAGCGCCTCTATGATCAAGAGATACGACGAGCACCACCAGGACCTGACCCTGCTGAAAGCTCTCG
TGCGGCAGCAGCTGCCTGAGAAGTACAAAGAGATTTTCTTCGACCAGAGCAAGAACGGCTACGCCGGCTA
CATTGACGGCGGAGCCAGCCAGGAAGAGTTCTACAAGTTCATCAAGCCCATCCTGGAAAAGATGGACGGC
ACCGAGGAACTGCTCGTGAAGCTGAACAGAGAGGACCTGCTGCGGAAGCAGCGGACCTTCGACAACGGCA
GCATCCCCCACCAGATCCACCTGGGAGAGCTGCACGCCATTCTGCGGCGGCAGGAAGATTTTTACCCATT
CCTGAAGGACAACCGGGAAAAGATCGAGAAGATCCTGACCTTCCGCATCCCCTACTACGTGGGCCCTCTG
GCCAGGGGAAACAGCAGATTCGCCTGGATGACCAGAAAGAGCGAGGAAACCATCACCCCCTGGAACTTCG
AGGAAGTGGTGGACAAGGGCGCTTCCGCCCAGAGCTTCATCGAGCGGATGACCAACTTCGATAAGAACCT
GCCCAACGAGAAGGTGCTGCCCAAGCACAGCCTGCTGTACGAGTACTTCACCGTGTATAACGAGCTGACC
AAAGTGAAATACGTGACCGAGGGAATGAGAAAGCCCGCCTTCCTGAGCGGCGAGCAGAAAAAGGCCATCG
TGGACCTGCTGTTCAAGACCAACCGGAAAGTGACCGTGAAGCAGCTGAAAGAGGACTACTTCAAGAAAAT
CGAGTGCTTCGACTCCGTGGAAATCTCCGGCGTGGAAGATCGGTTCAACGCCTCCCTGGGCACATACCAC
GATCTGCTGAAAATTATCAAGGACAAGGACTTCCTGGACAATGAGGAAAACGAGGACATTCTGGAAGATA
TCGTGCTGACCCTGACACTGTTTGAGGACAGAGAGATGATCGAGGAACGGCTGAAAACCTATGCCCACCT
GTTCGACGACAAAGTGATGAAGCAGCTGAAGCGGCGGAGATACACCGGCTGGGGCAGGCTGAGCCGGAAG
CTGATCAACGGCATCCGGGACAAGCAGTCCGGCAAGACAATCCTGGATTTCCTGAAGTCCGACGGCTTCG
CCAACAGAAACTTCATGCAGCTGATCCACGACGACAGCCTGACCTTTAAAGAGGACATCCAGAAAGCCCA
GGTGTCCGGCCAGGGCGATAGCCTGCACGAGCACATTGCCAATCTGGCCGGCAGCCCCGCCATTAAGAAG
GGCATCCTGCAGACAGTGAAGGTGGTGGACGAGCTCGTGAAAGTGATGGGCCGGCACAAGCCCGAGAACA
TCGTGATCGAAATGGCCAGAGAGAACCAGACCACCCAGAAGGGACAGAAGAACAGCCGCGAGAGAATGAA
GCGGATCGAAGAGGGCATCAAAGAGCTGGGCAGCCAGATCCTGAAAGAACACCCCGTGGAAAACACCCAG
CTGCAGAACGAGAAGCTGTACCTGTACTACCTGCAGAATGGGCGGGATATGTACGTGGACCAGGAACTGG
ACATCAACCGGCTGTCCGACTACGATGTGGACCATATCGTGCCTCAGAGCTTTCTGAAGGACGACTCCAT
CGACAACAAGGTGCTGACCAGAAGCGACAAGAACCGGGGCAAGAGCGACAACGTGCCCTCCGAAGAGGTC
GTGAAGAAGATGAAGAACTACTGGCGGCAGCTGCTGAACGCCAAGCTGATTACCCAGAGAAAGTTCGACA
ATCTGACCAAGGCCGAGAGAGGCGGCCTGAGCGAACTGGATAAGGCCGGCTTCATCAAGAGACAGCTGGT
GGAAACCCGGCAGATCACAAAGCACGTGGCACAGATCCTGGACTCCCGGATGAACACTAAGTACGACGAG
AATGACAAGCTGATCCGGGAAGTGAAAGTGATCACCCTGAAGTCCAAGCTGGTGTCCGATTTCCGGAAGG
ATTTCCAGTTTTACAAAGTGCGCGAGATCAACAACTACCACCACGCCCACGACGCCTACCTGAACGCCGT
CGTGGGAACCGCCCTGATCAAAAAGTACCCTAAGCTGGAAAGCGAGTTCGTGTACGGCGACTACAAGGTG
TACGACGTGCGGAAGATGATCGCCAAGAGCGAGCAGGAAATCGGCAAGGCTACCGCCAAGTACTTCTTCT
ACAGCAACATCATGAACTTTTTCAAGACCGAGATTACCCTGGCCAACGGCGAGATCCGGAAGCGGCCTCT
GATCGAGACAAACGGCGAAACCGGGGAGATCGTGTGGGATAAGGGCCGGGATTTTGCCACCGTGCGGAAA
GTGCTGAGCATGCCCCAAGTGAATATCGTGAAAAAGACCGAGGTGCAGACAGGCGGCTTCAGCAAAGAGT
CTATCCTGCCCAAGAGGAACAGCGATAAGCTGATCGCCAGAAAGAAGGACTGGGACCCTAAGAAGTACGG
CGGCTTCGACAGCCCCACCGTGGCCTATTCTGTGCTGGTGGTGGCCAAAGTGGAAAAGGGCAAGTCCAAG
AAACTGAAGAGTGTGAAAGAGCTGCTGGGGATCACCATCATGGAAAGAAGCAGCTTCGAGAAGAATCCCA
TCGACTTTCTGGAAGCCAAGGGCTACAAAGAAGTGAAAAAGGACCTGATCATCAAGCTGCCTAAGTACTC
CCTGTTCGAGCTGGAAAACGGCAGGAAGAGAATGCTGGCCTCTGCCGGCGAACTGCAGAAGGGAAACGAA
CTGGCCCTGCCCTCCAAATATGTGAACTTCCTGTACCTGGCCAGCCACTATGAGAAGCTGAAGGGCTCCC
CCGAGGATAATGAGCAGAAACAGCTGTTTGTGGAACAGCACAAGCACTACCTGGACGAGATCATCGAGCA
GATCAGCGAGTTCTCCAAGAGAGTGATCCTGGCCGACGCTAATCTGGACAAAGTGCTGTCCGCCTACAAC
AAGCACCGGGATAAGCCCATCAGAGAGCAGGCCGAGAATATCATCCACCTGTTTACCCTGACCAATCTGG
GAGCCCCTGCCGCCTTCAAGTACTTTGACACCACCATCGACCGGAAGAGGTACACCAGCACCAAAGAGGT
GCTGGACGCCACCCTGATCCACCAGAGCATCACCGGCCTGTACGAGACACGGATCGACCTGTCTCAGCTG
GGAGGCGACAAGCGTCCTGCTGCTACTAAGAAAGCTGGTCAAGCTAAGAAAAAGAAAGCTAGCGGCAGCG
GCGCCACCAACTTCAGCCTGCTGAAGCAGGCCGGCGACGTGGAGGAGAACCCCGGCCCCATGCCCAAGAA
GAAGAGGAAGGTGTCCAATTTACTGACCGTACACCAAAATTTGCCTGCATTACCGGTCGATGCAACGAGT
GATGAGGTTCGCAAGAACCTGATGGACATGTTCAGGGATCGCCAGGCGTTTTCTGAGCATACCTGGAAAA
TGCTTCTGTCCGTTTGCCGGTCGTGGGCGGCATGGTGCAAGTTGAATAACCGGAAATGGTTTCCCGCAGA
ACCTGAAGATGTTCGCGATTATCTTCTATATCTTCAGGCGCGCGGTCTGGCAGTAAAAACTATCCAGCAA
CATTTGGGCCAGCTAAACATGCTTCATCGTCGGTCCGGGCTGCCACGACCAAGTGACAGCAATGCTGTTT
CACTGGTTATGCGGCGGATCCGAAAAGAAAACGTTGATGCCGGTGAACGTGCAAAACAGGCTCTAGCGTT
CGAACGCACTGATTTCGACCAGGTTCGTTCACTCATGGAAAATAGCGATCGCTGCCAGGATATACGTAAT
CTGGCATTTCTGGGGATTGCTTATAACACCCTGTTACGTATAGCCGAAATTGCCAGGATCAGGGTTAAAG
ATATCTCACGTACTGACGGTGGGAGAATGTTAATCCATATTGGCAGAACGAAAACGCTGGTTAGCACCGC
AGGTGTAGAGAAGGCACTTAGCCTGGGGGTAACTAAACTGGTCGAGCGATGGATTTCCGTATCTGGTGTA
GCTGATGATCCGAATAACTACCTGTTTTGCCGGGTCAGAAAAAATGGTGTTGCCGCGCCATCTGCCACCA
GCCAGCTATCAACTCGCGCCCTGGAAGGGATTTTTGAAGCAACTCATCGATTGATTTACGGCGCTAAGGA
TGACTCTGGTCAGAGATACCTGGCCTGGTCTGGACACAGTGCCCGTGTCGGAGCCGCGCGAGATATGGCC
CGCGCTGGAGTTTCAATACCGGGGATCATGCAAGCTGGTGGCTGGACCAATGTAAATATTGTCATGAACT
ATATCCGTAACCTGGATAGTGAAACAGGGGCAATGGTGCGCCTGCTGGAAGATGGCGATTAGAAACGTTG
TTGTTTGGGGTTGAATTACTCTTCTAGACCGCGGCGCGCCCGATAATCAACCTCTGGATTACAAAATTTG
TGAAAGATTGACTGGTATTCTTAACTATGTTGCTCCTTTTACGCTATGTGGATACGCTGCTTTAATGCCT
TTGTATCATGCTATTGCTTCCCGTATGGCTTTCATTTTCTCCTCCTTGTATAAATCCTGGTTGCTGTCTC
TTTATGAGGAGTTGTGGCCCGTTGTCAGGCAACGTGGCGTGGTGTGCACTGTGTTTGCTGACGCAACCCC
CACTGGTTGGGGCATTGCCACCACCTGTCAGCTCCTTTCCGGGACTTTCGCTTTCCCCCTCCCTATTGCC
ACGGCGGAACTCATCGCCGCCTGCCTTGCCCGCTGCTGGACAGGGGCTCGGCTGTTGGGCACTGACAATT
CCGTGGTGTTGTCGGGGAAATCATCGTCCTTTCCTTGGCTGCTCGCCTGTGTTGCCACCTGGATTCTGCG
CGGGACGTCCTTCTGCTACGTCCCTTCGGCCCTCAATCCAGCGGACCTTCCTTCCCGCGGCCTGCTGCCG
GCTCTGCGGCCTCTTCCGCGTCTTCGCCTTCGCCCTCAGACGAGTCGGATCTCCCTTTGGGCCGCCTCCC
CGCATCGATACCGTCGACCTCGATCGAGACCTAGAAAAACATGGAGCAATCACAAGTAGCAATACAGCAG
CTACCAATGCTGATTGTGCCTGGCTAGAAGCACAAGAGGAGGAGGAGGTGGGTTTTCCAGTCACACCTCA
GGTACCTTTAAGACCAATGACTTACAAGGCAGCTGTAGATCTTAGCCACTTTTTAAAAGAAAAGGGGGGA
CTGGAAGGGCTAATTCACTCCCAACGAAGACAAGATATCCTTGATCTGTGGATCTACCACACACAAGGCT
ACTTCCCTGATTGGCAGAACTACACACCAGGGCCAGGGATCAGATATCCACTGACCTTTGGATGGTGCTA
CAAGCTAGTACCAGTTGAGCAAGAGAAGGTAGAAGAAGCCAATGAAGGAGAGAACACCCGCTTGTTACAC
CCTGTGAGCCTGCATGGGATGGATGACCCGGAGAGAGAAGTATTAGAGTGGAGGTTTGACAGCCGCCTAG
CATTTCATCACATGGCCCGAGAGCTGCATCCGGACTGTACTGGGTCTCTCTGGTTAGACCAGATCTGAGC
CTGGGAGCTCTCTGGCTAACTAGGGAACCCACTGCTTAAGCCTCAATAAAGCTTGCCTTGAGTGCTTCAA
GTAGTGTGTGCCCGTCTGTTGTGTGACTCTGGTAACTAGAGATCCCTCAGACCCTTTTAGTCAGTGTGGA
AAATCTCTAGCAGCATGTGAGCAAAAGGCCAGCAAAAGGCCAGGAACCGTAAAAAGGCCGCGTTGCTGGC
GTTTTTCCATAGGCTCCGCCCCCCTGACGAGCATCACAAAAATCGACGCTCAAGTCAGAGGTGGCGAAAC
CCGACAGGACTATAAAGATACCAGGCGTTTCCCCCTGGAAGCTCCCTCGTGCGCTCTCCTGTTCCGACCC
TGCCGCTTACCGGATACCTGTCCGCCTTTCTCCCTTCGGGAAGCGTGGCGCTTTCTCATAGCTCACGCTG
TAGGTATCTCAGTTCGGTGTAGGTCGTTCGCTCCAAGCTGGGCTGTGTGCACGAACCCCCCGTTCAGCCC
GACCGCTGCGCCTTATCCGGTAACTATCGTCTTGAGTCCAACCCGGTAAGACACGACTTATCGCCACTGG
CAGCAGCCACTGGTAACAGGATTAGCAGAGCGAGGTATGTAGGCGGTGCTACAGAGTTCTTGAAGTGGTG
GCCTAACTACGGCTACACTAGAAGAACAGTATTTGGTATCTGCGCTCTGCTGAAGCCAGTTACCTTCGGA
AAAAGAGTTGGTAGCTCTTGATCCGGCAAACAAACCACCGCTGGTAGCGGTGGTTTTTTTGTTTGCAAGC
AGCAGATTACGCGCAGAAAAAAAGGATCTCAAGAAGATCCTTTGATCTTTTCTACGGGGTCTGACGCTCA
GTGGAACGAAAACTCACGTTAAGGGATTTTGGTCATGAGATTATCAAAAAGGATCTTCACCTAGATCCTT
TTAAATTAAAAATGAAGTTTTAAATCAATCTAAAGTATATATGAGTAAACTTGGTCTGACAGTTACCAAT
GCTTAATCAGTGAGGCACCTATCTCAGCGATCTGTCTATTTCGTTCATCCATAGTTGCCTGACTCCCCGT
CGTGTAGATAACTACGATACGGGAGGGCTTACCATCTGGCCCCAGTGCTGCAATGATACCGCGAGACCCA
CGCTCACCGGCTCCAGATTTATCAGCAATAAACCAGCCAGCCGGAAGGGCCGAGCGCAGAAGTGGTCCTG
CAACTTTATCCGCCTCCATCCAGTCTATTAATTGTTGCCGGGAAGCTAGAGTAAGTAGTTCGCCAGTTAA
TAGTTTGCGCAACGTTGTTGCCATTGCTACAGGCATCGTGGTGTCACGCTCGTCGTTTGGTATGGCTTCA
TTCAGCTCCGGTTCCCAACGATCAAGGCGAGTTACATGATCCCCCATGTTGTGCAAAAAAGCGGTTAGCT
CCTTCGGTCCTCCGATCGTTGTCAGAAGTAAGTTGGCCGCAGTGTTATCACTCATGGTTATGGCAGCACT
GCATAATTCTCTTACTGTCATGCCATCCGTAAGATGCTTTTCTGTGACTGGTGAGTACTCAACCAAGTCA
TTCTGAGAATAGTGTATGCGGCGACCGAGTTGCTCTTGCCCGGCGTCAATACGGGATAATACCGCGCCAC
ATAGCAGAACTTTAAAAGTGCTCATCATTGGAAAACGTTCTTCGGGGCGAAAACTCTCAAGGATCTTACC
GCTGTTGAGATCCAGTTCGATGTAACCCACTCGTGCACCCAACTGATCTTCAGCATCTTTTACTTTCACC
AGCGTTTCTGGGTGAGCAAAAACAGGAAGGCAAAATGCCGCAAAAAAGGGAATAAGGGCGACACGGAAAT
GTTGAATACTCATACTCTTCCTTTTTCAATATTATTGAAGCATTTATCAGGGTTATTGTCTCATGAGCGG
ATACATATTTGAATGTATTTAGAAAAATAAACAAATAGGGGTTCCGCGCACATTTCCCCGAAAAGTGCCA
CCTGACG
Features (pLannotate 1.2.2; 23 found; start..end, strand, type, name):
     30..82      -  misc_feature   bom (fragment): basis of mobility region from pBR322
    237..616     +  enhancer       CMV enhancer: human cytomegalovirus immediate early enhancer
    617..816     +  promoter       CMV promoter: human cytomegalovirus (CMV) immediate early promoter
    834..1014    +  LTR            5' LTR (truncated): truncated 5' long terminal repeat (LTR) from HIV-1
   1061..1186    +  misc_feature   HIV-1 Ψ: packaging signal of human immunodeficiency virus type 1
   1170..1508    +  CDS            HIV-1 gag (fragment): gag protein from human immunodeficiency virus 1; gag
   1683..1916    +  misc_feature   RRE: The Rev response element (RRE) of HIV-1 allows for Rev-dependent mRNA export from the nucleus to the cytoplasm.
   2293..2393    +  CDS            Rev (fragment): human immunodeficiency virus 1 (HIV-1) Rev protein; rev; enhances nuclear export of unspliced and incompletely spliced viral mRNAs
   2443..2560    +  misc_feature   cPPT/CTS: central polypurine tract and central termination sequence of HIV-1
   2660..2900    +  promoter       U6 promoter: RNA polymerase III promoter for human U6 snRNA
   2930..3005    +  misc_RNA       gRNA scaffold: guide RNA scaffold for the Streptococcus pyogenes CRISPR/Cas9 system
   3053..3170    +  misc_feature   cPPT/CTS: central polypurine tract and central termination sequence of HIV-1
   3269..3480    +  promoter       EF-1α core promoter: core promoter for human elongation factor EF-1α
   3609..5210    +  CDS            Cas9(N): N-terminal portion of Streptococcus pyogenes Cas9 (Zetsche et al., 2015)
   5211..7709    +  CDS            Cas9(C): C-terminal portion of Streptococcus pyogenes Cas9 (Zetsche et al., 2015)
   7852..8882    +  CDS            Cre (fragment): site-specific recombinase Cre is a site-specific recombinase from bacteriophage P1. Recombination occurs at loxP sequences.
   8935..9523    +  misc_feature   WPRE: woodchuck hepatitis virus posttranscriptional regulatory element
   9524..9543    +  misc_feature   MCS (fragment): pBluescript multiple cloning site
   9545..10045   +  CDS            nef (fragment): NEF_HV1LA - Experimental evidence at protein level: Swiss-Prot protein existence level 1. Extracellular Nef protein targets CD4(+) T-lymphocytes for apoptosis by interacting with CXCR4 surface receptors. From Human immunodeficiency virus type 1 group M subtype B (isolate Lai) (HIV-1).
  10052..10232   +  LTR            5' LTR (truncated): truncated 5' long terminal repeat (LTR) from HIV-1
  10294..10882   -  rep_origin     ori: high-copy-number ColE1/pMB1/pBR322/pUC origin of replication
  11053..11913   -  CDS            AmpR: β-lactamase; bla; confers resistance to ampicillin, carbenicillin, and related antibiotics
  11914..12018   -  promoter       AmpR promoter: bla
