[The description below was written by a language model from this plasmid's Addgene catalogue record and pLannotate feature annotations shown in this document.]
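Description:
pSECC-sgLKB1-A is a roughly 12 kb lentiviral transfer plasmid built on the pSECC backbone. From a single provirus it delivers a guide RNA against mouse Stk11 (Lkb1), Streptococcus pyogenes Cas9, and Cre recombinase. It is maintained in bacteria through a high-copy ColE1/pUC-type origin and an ampicillin resistance gene (β-lactamase with its own promoter). The viral portion starts with a CMV enhancer/promoter joined to a truncated HIV-1 5' LTR, which drives genomic RNA production in packaging cells. This is followed by the Ψ packaging signal with an adjoining gag fragment, the Rev response element for Rev-dependent nuclear export, and cPPT/CTS elements, which are annotated twice, on either side of the guide cassette. A WPRE, which enhances transcript expression, sits upstream of a nef fragment and the truncated 3' LTR.

The payload has two expression units. A human U6 RNA polymerase III promoter transcribes the Lkb1-targeting spacer fused to the S. pyogenes gRNA scaffold. Downstream, an EF-1α core promoter precedes the Cas9 coding sequence, which is annotated as contiguous N- and C-terminal portions and is followed in the same orientation by Cre. The feature table does not annotate the element linking Cas9 and Cre, so how the two are co-expressed is not stated. No mammalian selection marker or fluorescent reporter is annotated.

In a transduced cell, Cas9 and the guide disrupt Lkb1 while Cre recombines any loxP-flanked alleles present. This allows CRISPR knockout of a tumor suppressor to be combined with Cre-dependent alleles. The associated publication examined LKB1 tumor-suppressive signaling in non-small cell lung cancer.
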