Addgene plasmid #138663: pSECC-sgLKB1-A
Purpose: Expresses a mouse LKB1-targeting sgRNA, Cas9, and Cre-recombinase
Depositing lab: Reuben Shaw. Depositing organization: Salk Institute for Biological Studies. Publication: The AMPK-Related Kinases SIK1 and SIK3 Mediate Key Tumor-Suppressive Effects of LKB1 in NSCLC. Hollstein PE, Eichner LJ, Brun SN, Kamireddy A, Svensson RU, Vera LI, Ross DS, Rymoff TJ, Hutchins A, Galvez HM, Williams AE, Shokhirev MN, Screaton RA, Berdeaux R, Shaw RJ. Cancer Discov. 2019 Nov;9(11):1606-1627. doi: 10.1158/2159-8290.CD-18-1261. Epub 2019 Jul 26. PubMed 31350328.
Backbone
  Vector backbone: pSECC
  Vector type: Lentiviral
Growth in bacteria
  Bacterial resistance: Ampicillin, 100 μg/mL
  Growth temperature: 30°C
  Growth strain: NEB Stable
  Copy number: Unknown
Gene/Insert
  Gene/Insert name: sgLKB1 mouse
  gRNA/shRNA sequence: CG TACG AG CCCTCCCCG AG C
  Species: M. musculus (mouse)
  Entrez Gene: Stk11 (a.k.a. Lkb1, Par-4)
  Promoter: hU6
  Cloning method: Restriction Enzyme; 5′ cloning site unknown (unknown if destroyed)
Terms and licenses: Academic/Nonprofit Terms; Industry Terms: Not Available to Industry
How to cite: pSECC-sgLKB1-A was a gift from Reuben Shaw (Addgene plasmid # 138663 ; http://n2t.net/addgene:138663 ; RRID:Addgene_138663)
