>Addgene plasmid #138663 | pSECC-sgLKB1-A | depositor partial sequence | sequence record 267987 | hU6 FWD Sequence
CNTTGGGGCTTTATATATCTTGTGGAAGGACGAAACACCGCGTACGAGCCCTCCCCGAGCGTTTTAGAGC
TAGAAATAGCAAGTTAAAATAAGGCTAGTCCGTTATCAACTTGAAAAAGTGGCACCGAGTCGGTGCTTTT
TTGAATTCTAGATCTTGAGACAAATGGCAGTATTCATCCACAATTTTAAAAGAAAAGGGGGGATTGGGGG
GTACAGTGCAGGGGAAAGAATAGTAGACATAATAGCAACAGACATACAAACTAAAGAATTACAAAAACAA
ATTACAAAAATTCAAAATTTTCGGGTTTATTACAGGGACAGCAGAGATCCACTTTGGCGCCGGCAAACCG
CTGTTCCTAGGAATCCCGAGGCCTTCGAGTGGCTCCGGTGCCCGTCAGTGGGCAGAGCGCACATCGCCCA
CAGTCCCCGAGAAGTTGGGGGGAGGGGTCGGCAATTGACCCGGTGCCTAGAGAAGGTGGCGCAGGGTAAA
CTGGAAAAGGGACGTCGTGTACCGACTCCGCCGTGGTGGAGTGAGAGGTGGAGAGCAGAGAAACAGAATG
GGTGGGCGTGGAAAGTACGGGAGGGAGGGGGATGGGCCGGGGAAGATGTGTGGAGGGGCGGCGGAGGGGA
G
